Addgene plasmid #63830: pTd-4-15-13-5
Purpose: This plasmid is designed to validate the biophysical model of translational coupling
Depositing lab: Howard Salis. Depositing organization: Pennsylvania State University. Publication: A predictive biophysical model of translational coupling to coordinate and control protein expression in bacterial operons. Tian T, Salis HM. Nucleic Acids Res. 2015 Aug 18;43(14):7137-51. doi: 10.1093/nar/gkv635. Epub 2015 Jun 27. PubMed 26117546.
Backbone
  Vector backbone: FTV3
  Vector type: Bacterial Expression
Growth in bacteria
  Bacterial resistance: Chloramphenicol, 25 μg/mL
  Growth temperature: 37°C
  Growth strain: DH10B
  Copy number: High Copy
Gene/Insert
  Gene/Insert name: CFP, mRFP1 and GFPmut3b
  Species: Synthetic
  Mutation: The intergenic distance between each gene is -4 nt. The dG_coupling between CFP and RFP is -15kcal/mol, dG_coupling between RFP and GFP is -13kcal/mol. CFPRBS is around 10000 au
  Promoter: J23100
  Cloning method: Restriction Enzyme; 5′ cloning site unknown (unknown if destroyed); 3′ cloning site unknown (unknown if destroyed)
  Sequencing primers: 5′ Cat-R
Terms and licenses: Academic/Nonprofit Terms; Industry Terms: Not Available to Industry
How to cite: pTd-4-15-13-5 was a gift from Howard Salis (Addgene plasmid # 63830 ; http://n2t.net/addgene:63830 ; RRID:Addgene_63830)
