[The description below was written by a language model from this plasmid's Addgene catalogue record.]
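Description:
pTd-4-15-13-5 is a bacterial expression plasmid built on the FTV3 backbone, maintained at high copy number in E. coli (DH10B is the recorded propagation strain) and selected with chloramphenicol. The record does not name the origin of replication, and no feature table is available, so details of the backbone beyond the resistance marker and copy number are not stated.

The payload is a synthetic three-gene operon encoding the fluorescent reporters CFP, mRFP1 and GFPmut3b, transcribed as a single polycistronic mRNA from J23100, a strong constitutive synthetic sigma-70 promoter from the Anderson collection. The operon is engineered to probe translational coupling, the phenomenon in which ribosomes translating an upstream coding sequence influence initiation at the downstream one, for example by unfolding inhibitory mRNA structure around the next ribosome binding site or by reinitiating after termination. Each pair of adjacent genes has an intergenic distance of -4 nt, meaning the coding sequences overlap by four nucleotides. The designed coupling free energies are -15 kcal/mol at the CFP–RFP junction and -13 kcal/mol at the RFP–GFP junction, and the ribosome binding site driving CFP has a translation rate of around 10,000 on the arbitrary-unit scale; these parameters appear to be reflected in the plasmid's name.

Because the three reporters are spectrally distinguishable, expression of each cistron can be read out separately, letting measured ratios be compared with predicted ones. The stated purpose is to validate a biophysical model of translational coupling for coordinating protein expression in bacterial operons.
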