>Addgene plasmid #63830 | pTd-4-15-13-5 | addgene partial sequence | sequence record 108569 | mCherry-F 5'-ccccgtaatgcagaagaaga-3'
GGCGAAATCAAGATGCGCTTAAAGTTAAAAGACGGCGGTCACTACGACGCAGAAGTTAAAACGACGTACA
TGGCCAAGAAACCGGTTCAGTTACCGGGCGCTTACAAAACCGACATCAAACTCGACATCACCAGCCACAA
CGAAGACTACACCATCGTCGAACAGTACGAACGCGCAGAAGGTCGTCACAGCACCGGTGCTGAATTCGTA
CACCTAAGGAGGTGTACAGCATGAAACGTAAACTCGAGGAACTTTTCACGGGGGTCGTCCCAATTCTGGT
AGAATTAGACGGTGATGTAAACGGGCACAAGTTTAGCGTCAGCGGAGAGGGCGAGGGGGACGCCACCTAC
GGTAAACTTACCCTTAAGTTTATTTGCACGACGGGCAAATTACCCGTTCCGTGGCCAACGCTCGTCACTA
CTTTCGGCTACGGCGTTCAGTGCTTCGCGAGATATCCGGATCACATGAAGCAGCACGATTTCTTCAAGTC
GGCCATGCCAGAGGGTTACGTTCAGGAGAGAACTATATTTTTCAAGGACGACGGCAATTACAAGACACGC
GCCGAAGTCAAGTTCGAAGGCGATACCCTGGTTAACCGTATCGAGTTAAAAGGTATCGATTTTAAAGAAG
ACGGAAACATTCTCGGTCACAAACTCGAATACAACTATAACAGCCATAATGTCTACATTATGGCTGAC
