>Addgene plasmid #63830 | pTd-4-15-13-5 | addgene partial sequence | sequence record 108570 | jkRFP-R 5'-gctttggaaccgtactggaa-3'
GCCTTTGGTAACTTTGAGTTTAGCGGTCTGGGTACCTTCGTACGGACGACCTTCGCCTTCCCCTTCGATT
TCGAACTCGTGACCGTTAACCGAGCCCTCCATGCGAACTTTAAAACGCATAAATTCTTTGATAACGTCTT
CGGAGCTCGCTTTCATGATACCTCCTTACGGAGGTATTTTTTGACGTCCTTATAGAGTTCGTCCATACCG
AGGGTGATGCCTGCCGCCGTTACAAATTCGAGAAGGACCATGTGGTCGCGCTTCTCGTTTGGATCTTTGG
AGAGCGCGCTCTGGGTGCTGAGATAATGATTGTCCGGGAGGAGGACCGGACCGTCGCCGATCGGCGTATT
CTGTTGGTAATGGTCGGCGAGCTGTACCGAGCCGTCCTCGATGTTATGACGAATCTTAAAGTTTGCTTTG
ATACCGTTCTTTTGTTTATCGGCGGTAATGTAGACGTTATCGGAAATCGCGTTATACTCTAACTTGTGAC
CTAAAATGTTGCCGTCCTCTTTGAAGTCGATACCTTTGAGTTCGATGCGATTAACGAGCGTATCGCCCTC
GAACTTAACTTCTGCGCGGGTTTTATAATTACCGTCGTCCTTGAAGAAGATGGTGCGCTCCTGTACATAG
CCTTCGGGCATAGCCGATTTGAAGAAATCGTGTTGCTTCATGTGGTCTGGATAGCGCGCGAAGCACTGGA
CGCCCCAGGTAAGGGTGGTAACTAACGT
