>Addgene plasmid #63830 | pTd-4-15-13-5 | depositor partial sequence | sequence record 109557 | Insert DNA Sequence
TCTAGATTTATACACTCCCTCACAATAAGGACACCTAAATGGTCGACAAGGGCGAAGAACTCTTTACCGG
CGTCGTCCCGATCCTGGTAGAGCTTGACGGCGATGTCAACGGTCATAAGTTTAGCGTTAGCGGCGAAGGC
GAGGGCGACGCGACGTACGGTAAATTAACCTTAAAATTCATCTGTACAACCGGTAAATTACCGGTACCGT
GGCCCACGTTAGTTACCACCCTTACCTGGGGCGTCCAGTGCTTCGCGCGCTATCCAGACCACATGAAGCA
ACACGATTTCTTCAAATCGGCTATGCCCGAAGGCTATGTACAGGAGCGCACCATCTTCTTCAAGGACGAC
GGTAATTATAAAACCCGCGCAGAAGTTAAGTTCGAGGGCGATACGCTCGTTAATCGCATCGAACTCAAAG
GTATCGACTTCAAAGAGGACGGCAACATTTTAGGTCACAAGTTAGAGTATAACGCGATTTCCGATAACGT
CTACATTACCGCCGATAAACAAAAGAACGGTATCAAAGCAAACTTTAAGATTCGTCATAACATCGAGGAC
GGCTCGGTACAGCTCGCCGACCATTACCAACAGAATACGCCGATCGGCGACGGTCCGGTCCTCCTCCCGG
ACAATCATTATCTCAGCACCCAGAGCGCGCTCTCCAAAGATCCAAACGAGAAGCGCGACCACATGGTCCT
TCTCGAATTTGTAACGGCGGCAGGCATCACCCTCGGTATGGACGAACTCTATAAGGACGTCAAAAAATAC
CTCCGTAAGGAGGTATCATGAAAGCGAGCTCCGAAGACGTTATCAAAGAATTTATGCGTTTTAAAGTTCG
CATGGAGGGCTCGGTTAACGGTCACGAGTTCGAAATCGAAGGGGAAGGCGAAGGTCGTCCGTACGAAGGT
ACCCAGACCGCTAAACTCAAAGTTACCAAAGGCGGTCCCTTACCGTTCGCTTGGGATATTTTAAGCCCGC
AGTTCCAGTACGGTTCCAAAGCTTACGTTAAACACCCGGCGGACATCCCGGACTACCTTAAATTATCCTT
CCCCGAAGGGTTTAAGTGGGAGCGCGTTATGAACTTCGAGGACGGCGGCGTCGTTACCGTTACCCAGGAC
TCCTCCCTTCAAGACGGCGAGTTCATCTACAAAGTTAAACTTCGCGGTACCAACTTCCCATCCGATGGTC
CGGTCATGCAGAAGAAGACCATGGGTTGGGAAGCTTCCACCGAGCGCATGTATCCGGAGGACGGCGCTTT
AAAAGGCGAAATCAAGATGCGCTTAAAGTTAAAAGACGGCGGTCACTACGACGCAGAAGTTAAAACGACG
TACATGGCCAAGAAACCGGTTCAGTTACCGGGCGCTTACAAAACCGACATCAAACTCGACATCACCAGCC
ACAACGAAGACTACACCATCGTCGAACAGTACGAACGCGCAGAAGGTCGTCACAGCACCGGTGCTGAATT
CGTACACCTAAGGAGGTGTACAGCATGAAACGTAAACTCGAGGAACTTTTCACGGGGGTCGTCCCAATTC
TGGTAGAATTAGACGGTGATGTAAACGGGCACAAGTTTAGCGTCAGCGGAGAGGGCGAGGGGGACGCCAC
CTACGGTAAACTTACCCTTAAGTTTATTTGCACGACGGGCAAATTACCCGTTCCGTGGCCAACGCTCGTC
ACTACTTTCGGCTACGGCGTTCAGTGCTTCGCGAGATATCCGGATCACATGAAGCAGCACGATTTCTTCA
AGTCGGCCATGCCAGAGGGTTACGTTCAGGAGAGAACTATATTTTTCAAGGACGACGGCAATTACAAGAC
ACGCGCCGAAGTCAAGTTCGAAGGCGATACCCTGGTTAACCGTATCGAGTTAAAAGGTATCGATTTTAAA
GAAGACGGAAACATTCTCGGTCACAAACTCGAATACAACTATAACAGCCATAATGTCTACATTATGGCTG
ACAAACAGAAGAACGGCATTAAGGTTAACTTCAAAATTCGCCACAACATCGAAGACGGTAGCGTCCAACT
AGCAGACCATTATCAACAAAATACTCCTATCGGCGACGGCCCAGTCCTTTTACCAGACAACCATTACCTT
AGCACACAAAGCGCCCTTAGCAAAGATCCCAACGAGAAGCGCGACCACATGGTCCTTCTCGAATTTGTCA
CAGCGGCAGGGATCACCCACGGCATGGACGAACTCTACAAATAATAATTAATTAAAAAAAAAAACCCCGC
CCCTGACAGGGCGGGGTTTTTTTTTCTAATATGCGGCCGCCATCAAATAAAACGAAAGGCTCAGTCGAAA
GACTGGGCCTTTCGTTTTATCTGTTGTTTGTCGGTGAACGCTCTCCTGAGTAGGACAAATCCGCCGCCCT
AGAGCATGC
