>Addgene plasmid #63830 | pTd-4-15-13-5 | addgene partial sequence | sequence record 109562 | CAT-R 5'-GCAACTGACTGAAATGCCTC-3'
TATATCCAGTGATTTTTTTCTCCATTTTAGCTTCCTTAGCTCCTGAAAATCTCGATAACTCAAAAAATAC
GCCCGGTAGTGATCTTATTTCATTATGGTGAAAGTTGGAACCTCTTACGTGAACCTAGGCCTTACTGCAG
ATCACACTGGCTCACCTTCGGGTGGGCCTTTCTGCGTTTATATACTAGAGAGAGAATATAAAAAGCCAGA
TTATTAATCCGGCTTTTTTATTATTTAGGATCCATTGACGGCTAGCTCAGTCCAAGGTACAGTGCTAGCT
TCTAGATTTATACACTCCCTCACAATAAGGACACCTAAATGGTCGACAAGGGCGAAGAACTCTTTACCGG
CGTCGTCCCGATCCTGGTAGAGCTTGACGGCGATGTCAACGGTCATAAGTTTAGCGTTAGCGGCGAAGGC
GAGGGCGACGCGACGTACGGTAAATTAACCTTAAAATTCATCTGTACAACCGGTAAATTACCGGTACCGT
GGCCCACGTTAGTTACCACCCTTACCTGGGGCGTCCAGTGCTTCGCGCGCTATCCAGACCACATGAAGCA
ACACGATTTCTTCAAATCGGCTATGCCCGAAGGCTATGTACAGGAGCGCACCATCTTCTTCAAGGACGAC
GGTAATTATAAAACCCGCGCAGAAGTTAAGTTCGAGGGCGATACGCTCGTTAATCGCATCGAACTCAAAG
GTATCGACTTCAAAGAGGACGGCAACATTTTAGGTCACAAGTTAGAGTATAACGCGATTTCCGATAACGT
CTACATTACCGCCGAT
